>Addgene plasmid #216450 | pPOM025_P2_pTUP11 | addgene full sequence | sequence record 428678 | Addgene NGS Result
GACCAGACCAATAAAAAACGCCCGGCGGCAACCGAGCGTTCTGAACAAATCCAGATGGAGTTCTGAGGTC
ATTACTGGATCTATCAACAGGAGTCCAAGCGAGCTCGATATCAAATTACGCCCCGCCCTGCCACTCATCG
CAGTACTGTTGTAATTCATTAAGCATTCTGCCGACATGGAAGCCATCACAAACGGCATGATGAACCTGAA
TCGCCAGCGGCATCAGCACCTTGTCGCCTTGCGTATAATATTTGCCCATGGTGAAAACGGGGGCGAAGAA
GTTGTCCATATTGGCCACGTTTAAATCAAAACTGGTGAAACTCACCCAGGGATTGGCTGAAACGAAAAAC
ATATTCTCAATAAACCCTTTAGGGAAATAGGCCAGGTTTTCACCGTAACACGCCACATCTTGCGAATATA
TGTGTAGAAACTGCCGGAAATCGTCGTGGTATTCACTCCAGAGCGATGAAAACGTTTCAGTTTGCTCATG
GAAAACGGTGTAACAAGGGTGAACACTATCCCATATCACCAGCTCACCGTCTTTCATTGCCATACGAAAT
TCCGGATGAGCATTCATCAGGCGGGCAAGAATGTGAATAAAGGCCGGATAAAACTTGTGCTTATTTTTCT
TTACGGTCTTTAAAAAGGCCGTAATATCCAGCTGAACGGTCTGGTTATAGGTACATTGAGCAACTGACTG
AAATGCCTCAAAATGTTCTTTACGATGCCATTGGGATATATCAACGGTGGTATATCCAGTGATTTTTTTC
TCCATTTTAGCTTCCTTAGCTCCTGAAAATCTCGATAACTCAAAAAATACGCCCGGTAGTGATCTTATTT
CATTATGGTGAAAGTTGGAACCTCTTACGTGCCCGATCAATCATGACCAAAATCCCTTAACGTGAGTTTT
CGTTCCACTGAGCGTCAGACCCCGTAGAAAAGATCAAAGGATCTTCTTGAGATCCTTTTTTTCTGCGCGT
AATCTGCTGCTTGCAAACAAAAAAACCACCGCTACCAGCGGTGGTTTGTTTGCCGGATCAAGAGCTACCA
ACTCTTTTTCCGAAGGTAACTGGCTTCAGCAGAGCGCAGATACCAAATACTGTTCTTCTAGTGTAGCCGT
AGTTAGGCCACCACTTCAAGAACTCTGTAGCACCGCCTACATACCTCGCTCTGCTAATCCTGTTACCAGT
GGCTGCTGCCAGTGGCGATAAGTCGTGTCTTACCGGGTTGGACTCAAGACGATAGTTACCGGATAAGGCG
CAGCGGTCGGGCTGAACGGGGGGTTCGTGCACACAGCCCAGCTTGGAGCGAACGACCTACACCGAACTGA
GATACCTACAGCGTGAGCTATGAGAAAGCGCCACGCTTCCCGAAGGGAGAAAGGCGGACAGGTATCCGGT
AAGCGGCAGGGTCGGAACAGGAGAGCGCACGAGGGAGCTTCCAGGGGGAAACGCCTGGTATCTTTATAGT
CCTGTCGGGTTTCGCCACCTCTGACTTGAGCGTCGATTTTTGTGATGCTCGTCAGGGGGGCGGAGCCTAT
GGAAAAACGCCAGCAACGCGGCCTTTTTACGGTTCCTGGCCTTTTGCTGGCCTTTTGCTCACATGTTCTT
TCCTGCGTTATCCCCTGATTCTGTGGATAACCGTAGTCGGTCTCAAACGTAACAAGATATGCAATGAACG
TTGTCCGTCCCTTTTTTAATCTTGCTTTCCTCCTGTATCATTAAACTGATTAAACTGGGTAGTAATCCCA
AACTAATGTCATATAAAAAAAAAATTCAAAACAACTTAAATAGTACATCAAACAAAAATTGATAAGTAAA
TAAGCAATAAATATGATTTAAAAATAAATCCAAAGTGTATTTATTAATCGCCCTTGAAGTGTAAATGGCA
TATCGTGTCAGATTAAATGCTCAATTTCTGACGGCTTCGGTTTGCTGCGCTTAAACATTTTGCTTTAGTG
TTAATAAATTTCAACTATGGGATTTTTTCATCCTTCTTCATGATAACTAGATTATATGAAAAAAGCATCT
TTAAGACAACCAACAATGTTTTAATATCAGTAAAGTGCGTCAAATTTCGCATCATTAAACAAATAATGTC
ACTTATGATTAACTGAGTCATTAGCAAATGAAATGTGAATTTACGGGTTAAATACTATCATAACTTTTAA
TTAATACTTATCAAGATAAAACTCACTGTAATAATGTCTTACAAAGGTCGGTAAACAATCTAATTAAACA
AGGATCAGATAATAAATTGATTAAACACAAATTTTAATTTTTTTATATTGATATATAAAAACGGTTAACA
AATTTTTCCATCAATAAAAAAAAAATGAATTACACTACGTTTCAAAGTTATAACTATTTTTTTATAACAA
ACATCAACTGAAAAGCAAGAAAATCTATATTCAAAAAAATAATATAAACGCTACAAAAAATCAAACAGTA
AAGGGTTTCGAATTGCTTTTCTCTATAATTCAAATGAATTTCAAAATAATTGGGACAAGTTGCCAACACA
CACGCCATACTAATTTTGTGATACTTGCTCAACCAAAAATATGTAGCACCACATTCTCTATTTAAAGATT
AGCGCAGCACAAGGAGCCGCTCGATAAAAGTGCTGCTACAAACGTTCAAGAACACAAGTTTATTCTTGTA
CCACAATTCAAGTGTTGCTATTGTTGTAAAAGGGCGTATATCAATCGGATTCAGTTTTTGCAATAAGTCT
GACTGAAAAAAAAAAGATCTATGTGA
Features (pLannotate 1.2.2; 4 found; start..end, strand, type, name):
     11..45      -  terminator     lambda t0 terminator: minimal transcription terminator from phage lambda (Scholtissek and Grosse, 1987)
    119..775     -  CDS            cat: CAT_ECOLX - Experimental evidence at protein level: Swiss-Prot protein existence level 1. This enzyme is an effector of chloramphenicol resistance in bacteria. From Escherichia coli. This protein is used as a marker in many commonly used cloning vectors, such as pACYC184.
    776..873     -  promoter       cat promoter: promoter of the E. coli cat gene encoding chloramphenicol acetyltransferase
    957..1545    +  rep_origin     ori: high-copy-number ColE1/pMB1/pBR322/pUC origin of replication
