[The description below was written by a language model from this plasmid's Addgene catalogue record and pLannotate feature annotations shown in this document.]
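Description:
pPOM025_P2_pTUP11 is a Golden Gate part plasmid from the POMBOX fission yeast cloning toolkit, built in the pYTK001 part-entry backbone of the YeastToolkit MoClo system. It is a small plasmid of about 2.8 kb that is maintained in E. coli. The annotated backbone features are a high-copy ColE1/pUC-type origin of replication and a chloramphenicol acetyltransferase (cat) gene. The cat gene is driven by its native promoter and followed by the phage lambda t0 terminator, and it provides chloramphenicol selection. No yeast origin or yeast selectable marker is annotated, which fits its role as a storage vector for a single part rather than a plasmid introduced directly into yeast.

The payload is the promoter of the Schizosaccharomyces pombe tup11 gene, recorded as a 1,094 bp insert. Internal BsaI and BsmBI recognition sites were removed from it so that it survives Type IIS assembly reactions. The automated feature table does not annotate this promoter; it presumably lies in the unannotated region outside the backbone elements. The part is formatted as a type 2 (promoter) element in the YeastToolkit grammar. In that scheme, Type IIS digestion releases the part with standard overhangs, so it can be joined in a fixed order upstream of a coding-sequence part and a terminator part to build a transcription unit. According to the record, the part serves as a constitutive promoter for gene expression in S. pombe, which makes it one option in a modular set of regulatory parts for molecular and synthetic biology work in fission yeast. The record gives no information on its expression strength.
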