Addgene plasmid #216450: pPOM025_P2_pTUP11
Purpose: Constitutive promoter for gene expression in S. pombe. Part type 2 following the YeastToolkit MoClo grammar.
Depositing lab: Tomáš Pluskal. Depositing organization: Institute of Organic Chemistry and Biochemistry, Academy of Sciences of the Czech Republic. Publication: POMBOX: A Fission Yeast Cloning Toolkit for Molecular and Synthetic Biology. Hebra T, Smrckova H, Elkatmis B, Prevorovsky M, Pluskal T. ACS Synth Biol. 2023 Nov 22. doi: 10.1021/acssynbio.3c00529. PubMed 37991801.
Backbone
  Vector backbone: pYTK001
  Vector type: Yeast Expression, Synthetic Biology
Growth in bacteria
  Bacterial resistance: Chloramphenicol, 25 μg/mL
  Growth temperature: 37°C
  Growth strain: DH5alpha
  Copy number: High Copy
Gene/Insert
  Gene/Insert name: Promoter tup11
  Species: S. pombe (fission yeast)
  Insert size (bp): 1094
  Mutation: Removal of any BsaI // BsmBI restriction site
  Cloning method: Golden Gate
Terms and licenses: Academic/Nonprofit Terms; Industry Terms: Not Available to Industry
How to cite: pPOM025_P2_pTUP11 was a gift from Tomáš Pluskal (Addgene plasmid # 216450 ; http://n2t.net/addgene:216450 ; RRID:Addgene_216450)
